Addgene plasmid #119835: pET30b GluBP600n
Purpose: Production of recombinant GluBP600n high affinity protein in E. coli
Depositing lab: Katalin Torok. Depositing organization: City, University of London. Publication: Ultrafast glutamate sensors resolve high-frequency release at Schaffer collateral synapses. Helassa N, Durst CD, Coates C, Kerruth S, Arif U, Schulze C, Wiegert JS, Geeves M, Oertner TG, Torok K. Proc Natl Acad Sci U S A. 2018 May 7. pii: 1720648115. doi: 10.1073/pnas.1720648115. PubMed 29735711.
Backbone
  Vector backbone: pET30b
  Backbone manufacturer: EMD Biosciences
  Backbone size w/o insert (bp): 5422
  Total vector size (bp): 6235
  Vector type: Bacterial Expression
Growth in bacteria
  Bacterial resistance: Kanamycin, 50 μg/mL
  Growth temperature: 37°C
  Growth strain: DH5alpha
  Copy number: High Copy
Gene/Insert
  Gene/Insert name: GluBP600n (alt names: gltI/ybeJ; Glutamate/aspartate binding protein)
  Species: Synthetic; E. coli
  Insert size (bp): 828
  Promoter: T7
  Tag / fusion protein: His (N terminal on backbone)
  Cloning method: Restriction Enzyme; 5′ cloning site BglII (not destroyed); 3′ cloning site NotI (not destroyed)
  Sequencing primers: 5′ T7 fwd; 3′ T7 term
Terms and licenses: Academic/Nonprofit Terms; Industry Terms: Not Available to Industry
How to cite: pET30b GluBP600n was a gift from Katalin Torok (Addgene plasmid # 119835 ; http://n2t.net/addgene:119835 ; RRID:Addgene_119835)
