[The description below was written by a language model from this plasmid's Addgene catalogue record and pLannotate feature annotations shown in this document.]
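Description:
pET30b GluBP600n is a bacterial expression plasmid built on the pET30b backbone for producing the recombinant GluBP600n protein in E. coli. It is selected with kanamycin through an aph(3')-Ia (KanR) gene and replicates from a ColE1/pMB1-type origin. The annotated rop gene and bom region are typical of pBR322-derived pET vectors, although the catalogue entry lists the plasmid as high copy. An f1 origin is also present, which allows single-stranded DNA to be produced. The short tetracycline-resistance and AmpR promoter fragments in the annotation appear to be non-functional backbone remnants.

The insert of about 828 bp encodes a variant of the E. coli periplasmic glutamate/aspartate binding protein GltI (also called YbeJ), the substrate-binding component of the GltIJKL ABC transporter. The record describes it as a high-affinity glutamate-binding protein and gives its origin as synthetic/E. coli, but it does not say which sequence changes distinguish this variant. The insert was cloned between BglII and NotI, downstream of a T7 promoter with an adjacent lac operator and the T7 gene 10 ribosome binding site, and it is followed by the T7 terminator. A plasmid-borne lacI gene provides the repressor, so expression is IPTG-inducible in hosts that supply T7 RNA polymerase. The catalogue lists an N-terminal His tag contributed by the backbone. The feature table annotates an S-Tag just upstream of gltI and a His-tag fragment downstream of the insert, and the record does not establish whether that downstream tag is translated in frame. The associated publication concerns fast glutamate sensors, which suggests the purified protein is used for characterising glutamate binding.
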