Features (pLannotate 1.2.2; 20 found; start..end, strand, type, name):
     12..440     +  rep_origin     f1 ori (sequence partly withheld): f1 bacteriophage origin of replication; arrow indicates direction of (+) strand synthesis
    493..550     +  promoter       AmpR promoter (fragment): bla
    559..1374    -  CDS            KanR: aminoglycoside phosphotransferase; aph(3')-Ia; confers resistance to kanamycin in bacteria or G418 (Geneticin®) in eukaryotes
   1496..2084    +  rep_origin     ori: high-copy-number ColE1/pMB1/pBR322/pUC origin of replication
   2270..2409    -  misc_feature   bom: basis of mobility region from pBR322
   2511..2702    -  CDS            rop: Rop protein, which maintains plasmids at low copy number; rop
   2719..3099    +  CDS            YPB1_ECOLX: Protein predicted: Swiss-Prot protein existence level 4. From Escherichia coli.
   3171..3462    -  CDS            TcR (fragment): tetracycline efflux protein; tet; confers resistance to tetracycline
   3477..3498    -  protein_bind   CAP binding site: CAP binding activates transcription in the presence of cAMP. E. coli catabolite activator protein
   3511..4593    -  CDS            lacI: lac repressor; lacI; The lac repressor binds to the lac operator to inhibit transcription in E. coli. This inhibition can be relieved by adding lactose or isopropyl-β-D-thiogalactopyranoside (IPTG).
   4594..4671    -  promoter       lacI promoter: lacI
   4679..4958    -  CDS            TcR (fragment): tetracycline efflux protein; tet; confers resistance to tetracycline
   4984..5002    +  promoter       T7 promoter: promoter for bacteriophage T7 RNA polymerase
   5003..5027    +  protein_bind   lac operator: The lac repressor binds to the lac operator to inhibit transcription in E. coli. This inhibition can be relieved by adding lactose or isopropyl-β-D-thiogalactopyranoside (IPTG). lac repressor encoded by lacI
   5042..5064    +  RBS            RBS: efficient ribosome binding site from bacteriophage T7 gene 10 (Olins and Rangwala, 1989)
   5126..5170    +  CDS            S-Tag: affinity and epitope tag derived from pancreatic ribonuclease A
   5180..6004    +  CDS            gltI (fragment): GLTI_ECOLI - Also known as ybeJ, yzzK. Experimental evidence at protein level: Swiss-Prot protein existence level 1. Part of the ABC transporter complex GltIJKL involved in glutamate and aspartate uptake. Binds to both glutamate and aspartate. From Escherichia coli (strain K12).
   6075..6092    +  CDS            9xHis (fragment): 9xHis affinity tag
   6102..6151    +  CDS            SET1 (fragment): solubility-enhancement tag derived from T7 phage gene 10B
   6159..6206    +  terminator     T7 terminator: transcription terminator for bacteriophage T7 RNA polymerase
>Addgene plasmid #119835 | pET30b GluBP600n | addgene full sequence | sequence record 236910 | Addgene NGS Result
TGGCGAATGGG
[124 nt withheld, positions 12-135]
C
[91 nt withheld, positions 137-227]
A
[49 nt withheld, positions 229-277]
CCTTTGACGTTGGAGTCCACGTTCTTT
[37 nt withheld, positions 305-341]
ACCCTATCTCGGTCTATTCTTTTGATTTATAAGGGATTTTGCCGATTTCGGCCTATTGGTTAAAAAATGA
GCTGATTTAACAAAAATTTAACGCGAATTTTAACAAAATATTAACGCTTACAATTTAGGTGGCACTTTTC
GGGGAAATGTGCGCGGAACCCCTATTTGTTTATTTTTCTAAATACATTCAAATATGTATCCGCTCATGAA
TTAATTCTTAGAAAAACTCATCGAGCATCAAATGAAACTGCAATTTATTCATATCAGGATTATCAATACC
ATATTTTTGAAAAAGCCGTTTCTGTAATGAAGGAGAAAACTCACCGAGGCAGTTCCATAGGATGGCAAGA
TCCTGGTATCGGTCTGCGATTCCGACTCGTCCAACATCAATACAACCTATTAATTTCCCCTCGTCAAAAA
TAAGGTTATCAAGTGAGAAATCACCATGAGTGACGACTGAATCCGGTGAGAATGGCAAAAGTTTATGCAT
TTCTTTCCAGACTTGTTCAACAGGCCAGCCATTACGCTCGTCATCAAAATCACTCGCATCAACCAAACCG
TTATTCATTCGTGATTGCGCCTGAGCGAGACGAAATACGCGATCGCTGTTAAAAGGACAATTACAAACAG
GAATCGAATGCAACCGGCGCAGGAACACTGCCAGCGCATCAACAATATTTTCACCTGAATCAGGATATTC
TTCTAATACCTGGAATGCTGTTTTCCCGGGGATCGCAGTGGTGAGTAACCATGCATCATCAGGAGTACGG
ATAAAATGCTTGATGGTCGGAAGAGGCATAAATTCCGTCAGCCAGTTTAGTCTGACCATCTCATCTGTAA
CATCATTGGCAACGCTACCTTTGCCATGTTTCAGAAACAACTCTGGCGCATCGGGCTTCCCATACAATCG
ATAGATTGTCGCACCTGATTGCCCGACATTATCGCGAGCCCATTTATACCCATATAAATCAGCATCCATG
TTGGAATTTAATCGCGGCCTAGAGCAAGACGTTTCCCGTTGAATATGGCTCATAACACCCCTTGTATTAC
TGTTTATGTAAGCAGACAGTTTTATTGTTCATGACCAAAATCCCTTAACGTGAGTTTTCGTTCCACTGAG
CGTCAGACCCCGTAGAAAAGATCAAAGGATCTTCTTGAGATCCTTTTTTTCTGCGCGTAATCTGCTGCTT
GCAAACAAAAAAACCACCGCTACCAGCGGTGGTTTGTTTGCCGGATCAAGAGCTACCAACTCTTTTTCCG
AAGGTAACTGGCTTCAGCAGAGCGCAGATACCAAATACTGTCCTTCTAGTGTAGCCGTAGTTAGGCCACC
ACTTCAAGAACTCTGTAGCACCGCCTACATACCTCGCTCTGCTAATCCTGTTACCAGTGGCTGCTGCCAG
TGGCGATAAGTCGTGTCTTACCGGGTTGGACTCAAGACGATAGTTACCGGATAAGGCGCAGCGGTCGGGC
TGAACGGGGGGTTCGTGCACACAGCCCAGCTTGGAGCGAACGACCTACACCGAACTGAGATACCTACAGC
GTGAGCTATGAGAAAGCGCCACGCTTCCCGAAGGGAGAAAGGCGGACAGGTATCCGGTAAGCGGCAGGGT
CGGAACAGGAGAGCGCACGAGGGAGCTTCCAGGGGGAAACGCCTGGTATCTTTATAGTCCTGTCGGGTTT
CGCCACCTCTGACTTGAGCGTCGATTTTTGTGATGCTCGTCAGGGGGGCGGAGCCTATGGAAAAACGCCA
GCAACGCGGCCTTTTTACGGTTCCTGGCCTTTTGCTGGCCTTTTGCTCACATGTTCTTTCCTGCGTTATC
CCCTGATTCTGTGGATAACCGTATTACCGCCTTTGAGTGAGCTGATACCGCTCGCCGCAGCCGAACGACC
GAGCGCAGCGAGTCAGTGAGCGAGGAAGCGGAAGAGCGCCTGATGCGGTATTTTCTCCTTACGCATCTGT
GCGGTATTTCACACCGCAATGGTGCACTCTCAGTACAATCTGCTCTGATGCCGCATAGTTAAGCCAGTAT
ACACTCCGCTATCGCTACGTGACTGGGTCATGGCTGCGCCCCGACACCCGCCAACACCCGCTGACGCGCC
CTGACGGGCTTGTCTGCTCCCGGCATCCGCTTACAGACAAGCTGTGACCGTCTCCGGGAGCTGCATGTGT
CAGAGGTTTTCACCGTCATCACCGAAACGCGCGAGGCAGCTGCGGTAAAGCTCATCAGCGTGGTCGTGAA
GCGATTCACAGATGTCTGCCTGTTCATCCGCGTCCAGCTCGTTGAGTTTCTCCAGAAGCGTTAATGTCTG
GCTTCTGATAAAGCGGGCCATGTTAAGGGCGGTTTTTTCCTGTTTGGTCACTGATGCCTCCGTGTAAGGG
GGATTTCTGTTCATGGGGGTAATGATACCGATGAAACGAGAGAGGATGCTCACGATACGGGTTACTGATG
ATGAACATGCCCGGTTACTGGAACGTTGTGAGGGTAAACAACTGGCGGTATGGATGCGGCGGGACCAGAG
AAAAATCACTCAGGGTCAATGCCAGCGCTTCGTTAATACAGATGTAGGTGTTCCACAGGGTAGCCAGCAG
CATCCTGCGATGCAGATCCGGAACATAATGGTGCAGGGCGCTGACTTCCGCGTTTCCAGACTTTACGAAA
CACGGAAACCGAAGACCATTCATGTTGTTGCTCAGGTCGCAGACGTTTTGCAGCAGCAGTCGCTTCACGT
TCGCTCGCGTATCGGTGATTCATTCTGCTAACCAGTAAGGCAACCCCGCCAGCCTAGCCGGGTCCTCAAC
GACAGGAGCACGATCATGCGCACCCGTGGGGCCGCCATGCCGGCGATAATGGCCTGCTTCTCGCCGAAAC
GTTTGGTGGCGGGACCAGTGACGAAGGCTTGAGCGAGGGCGTGCAAGATTCCGAATACCGCAAGCGACAG
GCCGATCATCGTCGCGCTCCAGCGAAAGCGGTCCTCGCCGAAAATGACCCAGAGCGCTGCCGGCACCTGT
CCTACGAGTTGCATGATAAAGAAGACAGTCATAAGTGCGGCGACGATAGTCATGCCCCGCGCCCACCGGA
AGGAGCTGACTGGGTTGAAGGCTCTCAAGGGCATCGGTCGAGATCCCGGTGCCTAATGAGTGAGCTAACT
TACATTAATTGCGTTGCGCTCACTGCCCGCTTTCCAGTCGGGAAACCTGTCGTGCCAGCTGCATTAATGA
ATCGGCCAACGCGCGGGGAGAGGCGGTTTGCGTATTGGGCGCCAGGGTGGTTTTTCTTTTCACCAGTGAG
ACGGGCAACAGCTGATTGCCCTTCACCGCCTGGCCCTGAGAGAGTTGCAGCAAGCGGTCCACGCTGGTTT
GCCCCAGCAGGCGAAAATCCTGTTTGATGGTGGTTAACGGCGGGATATAACATGAGCTGTCTTCGGTATC
GTCGTATCCCACTACCGAGATGTCCGCACCAACGCGCAGCCCGGACTCGGTAATGGCGCGCATTGCGCCC
AGCGCCATCTGATCGTTGGCAACCAGCATCGCAGTGGGAACGATGCCCTCATTCAGCATTTGCATGGTTT
GTTGAAAACCGGACATGGCACTCCAGTCGCCTTCCCGTTCCGCTATCGGCTGAATTTGATTGCGAGTGAG
ATATTTATGCCAGCCAGCCAGACGCAGACGCGCCGAGACAGAACTTAATGGGCCCGCTAACAGCGCGATT
TGCTGGTGACCCAATGCGACCAGATGCTCCACGCCCAGTCGCGTACCGTCTTCATGGGAGAAAATAATAC
TGTTGATGGGTGTCTGGTCAGAGACATCAAGAAATAACGCCGGAACATTAGTGCAGGCAGCTTCCACAGC
AATGGCATCCTGGTCATCCAGCGGATAGTTAATGATCAGCCCACTGACGCGTTGCGCGAGAAGATTGTGC
ACCGCCGCTTTACAGGCTTCGACGCCGCTTCGTTCTACCATCGACACCACCACGCTGGCACCCAGTTGAT
CGGCGCGAGATTTAATCGCCGCGACAATTTGCGACGGCGCGTGCAGGGCCAGACTGGAGGTGGCAACGCC
AATCAGCAACGACTGTTTGCCCGCCAGTTGTTGTGCCACGCGGTTGGGAATGTAATTCAGCTCCGCCATC
GCCGCTTCCACTTTTTCCCGCGTTTTCGCAGAAACGTGGCTGGCCTGGTTCACCACGCGGGAAACGGTCT
GATAAGAGACACCGGCATACTCTGCGACATCGTATAACGTTACTGGTTTCACATTCACCACCCTGAATTG
ACTCTCTTCCGGGCGCTATCATGCCATACCGCGAAAGGTTTTGCGCCATTCGATGGTGTCCGGGATCTCG
ACGCTCTCCCTTATGCGACTCCTGCATTAGGAAGCAGCCCAGTAGTAGGTTGAGGCCGTTGAGCACCGCC
GCCGCAAGGAATGGTGCATGCAAGGAGATGGCGCCCAACAGTCCCCCGGCCACGGGGCCTGCCACCATAC
CCACGCCGAAACAAGCGCTCATGAGCCCGAAGTGGCGAGCCCGATCTTCCCCATCGGTGATGTCGGCGAT
ATAGGCGCCAGCAACCGCACCTGTGGCGCCGGTGATGCCGGCCACGATGCGTCCGGCGTAGAGGATCGAG
ATCGATCTCGATCCCGCGAAATTAATACGACTCACTATAGGGGAATTGTGAGCGGATAACAATTCCCCTC
TAGAAATAATTTTGTTTAACTTTAAGAAGGAGATATACATATGCACCATCATCATCATCATTCTTCTGGT
CTGGTGCCACGCGGTTCTGGTATGAAAGAAACCGCTGCTGCTAAATTCGAACGCCAGCACATGGACAGCC
CAGATCTGGCCGCAGGCAGCACGCTGGACAAAATCGCCAAAAACGGTGTGATTGTCGTCGGTCACCGTGA
ATCTTCAGTGCCTTTCTCTTATTACGACAATCAGCAAAAAGTGGTGGGTTACTCGCAGGATTACTCCAAC
GCCATTGTTGAAGCAGTGAAAAAGAAACTCAACAAACCGGACTTGCAGGTAAAACTGATTCCGATTACCT
CACAAAACCGTATTCCACTGCTGCAAAACGGCACTTTCGATTTTGAATGTGGTTCTACCACCAACAACGT
CGAACGCCAAAAACAGGCGGCTTTCTCTGACACTATTTTCGTGGTCGGTACGCGCCTGTTGACCAAAAAG
GGTGGCGATATCAAAGATTTTGCCAACCTGAAAGACAAAGCCGTAGTCGTCACTTCCGGCACTACCTCTG
AAGTTTTGCTCAACAAACTGAATGAAGAGCAAAAAATGAATATGCGCATCATCAGCGCCAAAGATCACGG
TGACTCTTTCCGCACCCTGGAAAGCGGTCGTGCCGTTGCCTTTATGATGGATGACGCTCTGCTGGCCGGT
GAACGTGCGAAAGCGAAGAAACCAGACAACTGGGAAATCGTCGGCAAGCCGCAGTCTCAGGAGGCCTACG
GTTGTATGTTGCGTAAAGATGATCCGCAGTTCAAAAAGCTGATGGATGACACCATCGCTCAGGTGCAGAC
CTCCGGTGAAGCGGAAAAATGGTTTGATAAGTGGTTCAAAAATCCAATTCCGCCGAAAAACCTGAACATG
AATTTCGAACTGTCAGACGAAATGAAAGCACTGTTCAAAGAACCGAATGACAAGGCACTGAACTGAGAAT
TCTGTACAGGCCTTGGCGCGCCTGCAGGCGAGCTCCGTCGACAAGCTTGCGGCCGCACTCGAGCACCACC
ACCACCACCACTGAGATCCGGCTGCTAACAAAGCCCGAAAGGAAGCTGAGTTGGCTGCTGCCACCGCTGA
GCAATAACTAGCATAACCCCTTGGGGCCTCTAAACGGGTCTTGAGGGGTTTTTTGCTGAAAGGAGGAACT
ATATCCGGAT
